Addgene plasmid #63089: 5'UTR CGG 99x FMR1
Purpose: Contains expanded CGG repeats (99 repeats) within the 5'UTR of FMR1 as found in the Fragile X Tremor Ataxia Syndrome (FXTAS).
Depositing lab: Nicolas Charlet-Berguerand. Depositing organization: Institut de Genetique et de Biologie Moleculaire et Cellulaire (IGBMC).
Backbone
  Vector backbone: unknown
  Vector type: Mammalian Expression
Growth in bacteria
  Bacterial resistance: Ampicillin, 50 μg/mL
  Growth temperature: Room Temperature
  Growth strain: Stbl3
  Copy number: Unknown
Gene/Insert
  Gene/Insert name: expanded CGG repeats (99 repeats) within the 5'UTR of FMR1
  Species: H. sapiens (human)
  Entrez Gene: FMR1 (a.k.a. FMRP, FRAXA, POF, POF1)
  Promoter: CMV
  Cloning method: Unknown
  Sequencing primers: 5′ CMV-F
Terms and licenses: Academic/Nonprofit Terms; Industry Terms: Not Available to Industry
Depositor comments: Should be amplified in STBL3 bacteria and grown at Room temperature to keep the repeats stable. This construct allows translation of CGG repeats into 99 glycine due to a near cognate ATG codon upstream of the repeat in the 5'UTR of FMR1 (an ACG codon that initiates weakly translation). This plasmid should be verified via restriction analysis. Multiple colonies may need to be screened to isolate the correct construct.
How to cite: 5'UTR CGG 99x FMR1 was a gift from Nicolas Charlet-Berguerand (Addgene plasmid # 63089)
