[The description below was written by a language model from this plasmid's Addgene catalogue record and the feature table of its GenBank file.]
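Description:
5'UTR CGG 99x FMR1 is a mammalian expression plasmid of about 4 kb that carries the human FMR1 5' untranslated region with an expanded tract of 99 CGG repeats, the premutation-range expansion associated with Fragile X Tremor Ataxia Syndrome (FXTAS). The backbone is recorded as unknown, but the annotated features show a compact pBR322/pUC-type framework. It has a high-copy ColE1/pMB1 origin, the pBR322 bom (basis of mobility) region, and a beta-lactamase gene with its own promoter for ampicillin selection in bacteria. No mammalian selection marker is annotated, which suggests transient transfection use.

The expression unit consists of the human cytomegalovirus immediate-early enhancer and promoter, followed by a T7 promoter that could also support in vitro transcription, and ends in an SV40 polyadenylation signal. The insert itself is not annotated in the feature table. It presumably occupies the unannotated interval between the T7 promoter and the SV40 poly(A) signal. According to the depositor, the construct allows translation of the CGG repeats into a stretch of 99 glycines. This translation starts weakly at a near-cognate ACG codon located upstream of the repeat within the FMR1 5'UTR. No tag or reporter fused to this product is recorded.

The plasmid therefore suits studies in mammalian cells of expanded CGG repeat RNA and of non-canonical initiation producing polyglycine protein, both relevant to FXTAS pathology. The depositor notes that the repeat tract is unstable in bacteria, so a recombination-deficient strain is recommended. The repeat length should be confirmed by restriction analysis, and several colonies may need to be screened.
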