LOCUS       Exported 4000 bp ds-DNA circular SYN 12-MAY-2021
DEFINITION  Contains expanded CGG repeats (99 repeats) within the 5'UTR of FMR1
            as found in the Fragile X Tremor Ataxia Syndrome (FXTAS)..
ACCESSION   .
VERSION     .
KEYWORDS    5'UTR CGG 99x FMR1
SOURCE      synthetic DNA construct
  ORGANISM  synthetic DNA construct
REFERENCE   1 (bases 1 to 4000)
  TITLE     Charlet-Berguerand plasmids
  JOURNAL   Unpublished
REFERENCE   2 (bases 1 to 4000)
  AUTHORS   .
  TITLE     Direct Submission
  JOURNAL   Exported May 12, 2021 from SnapGene Server 1.1.58
            http://www.snapgene.com
FEATURES             Location/Qualifiers
     source          1..4000
                     /organism="synthetic DNA construct"
                     /mol_type="other DNA"
     promoter        complement(1..105)
                     /gene="bla"
                     /label=AmpR promoter
     primer_bind     173..191
                     /label=pBRforEco
                     /note="pBR322 vectors, upsteam of EcoRI site, forward
                     primer"
     enhancer        355..734
                     /label=CMV enhancer
                     /note="human cytomegalovirus immediate early enhancer"
     promoter        735..938
                     /label=CMV promoter
                     /note="human cytomegalovirus (CMV) immediate early
                     promoter"
     primer_bind     889..909
                     /label=CMV-F
                     /note="Human CMV immediate early promoter, forward primer"
     primer_bind     983..1002
                     /label=T7
                     /note="T7 promoter, forward primer"
     promoter        983..1001
                     /label=T7 promoter
                     /note="promoter for bacteriophage T7 RNA polymerase"
     polyA_signal    1684..1805
                     /label=SV40 poly(A) signal
                     /note="SV40 polyadenylation signal"
     primer_bind     complement(1695..1714)
                     /label=EBV-rev
                     /note="SV40 polyA terminator, reverse primer"
     primer_bind     1749..1768
                     /label=SV40pA-R
                     /note="SV40 polyA, reverse primer"
     primer_bind     complement(1949..1971)
                     /label=pGEX 3'
                     /note="pGEX vectors, reverse primer"
     misc_feature    2055..2195
                     /label=bom
                     /note="basis of mobility region from pBR322"
     primer_bind     2110..2129
                     /label=pRS-marker
                     /note="pRS vectors, use to sequence yeast selectable
                     marker"
     primer_bind     complement(2210..2227)
                     /label=L4440
                     /note="L4440 vector, forward primer"
     rep_origin      complement(2381..2969)
                     /direction=LEFT
                     /label=ori
                     /note="high-copy-number ColE1/pMB1/pBR322/pUC origin of
                     replication"
     primer_bind     complement(2461..2480)
                     /label=pBR322ori-F
                     /note="pBR322 origin, forward primer"
     CDS             complement(3140..4000)
                     /codon_start=1
                     /gene="bla"
                     /product="beta-lactamase"
                     /label=AmpR
                     /note="confers resistance to ampicillin, carbenicillin, and
                     related antibiotics"
                     /translation="MSIQHFRVALIPFFAAFCLPVFAHPETLVKVKDAEDQLGARVGYI
                     ELDLNSGKILESFRPEERFPMMSTFKVLLCGAVLSRVDAGQEQLGRRIHYSQNDLVEYS
                     PVTEKHLTDGMTVRELCSAAITMSDNTAANLLLTTIGGPKELTAFLHNMGDHVTRLDRW
                     EPELNEAIPNDERDTTMPAAMATTLRKLLTGELLTLASRQQLIDWMEADKVAGPLLRSA
                     LPAGWFIADKSGAGERGSRGIIAALGPDGKPSRIVVIYTTGSQATMDERNRQIAEIGAS
                     LIKHW"
     primer_bind     3763..3782
                     /label=Amp-R
                     /note="Ampicillin resistance gene, reverse primer"
ORIGIN
        1 actcttcctt tttcaatatt attgaagcat ttatcagggt tattgtctca tgagcggata
       61 catatttgaa tgtatttaga aaaataaaca aataggggtt ccgcgcacat ttccccgaaa
      121 agtgccacct gacgtctaag aaaccattat tatcatgaca ttaacctata aaaataggcg
      181 tatcacgagg ccctttcgtc ttcaagaatt cagatcttca atattggcca ttagccatat
      241 tattcattgg ttatatagca taaatcaata ttggctattg gccattgcat acgttgtatc
      301 tatatcataa tatgtacatt tatattggct catgtccaat atgaccgcca tgttggcatt
      361 gattattgac tagttattaa tagtaatcaa ttacggggtc attagttcat agcccatata
      421 tggagttccg cgttacataa cttacggtaa atggcccgcc tggctgaccg cccaacgacc
      481 cccgcccatt gacgtcaata atgacgtatg ttcccatagt aacgccaata gggactttcc
      541 attgacgtca atgggtggag tatttacggt aaactgccca cttggcagta catcaagtgt
      601 atcatatgcc aagtccgccc cctattgacg tcaatgacgg taaatggccc gcctggcatt
      661 atgcccagta catgacctta cgggactttc ctacttggca gtacatctac gtattagtca
      721 tcgctattac catggtgatg cggttttggc agtacaccaa tgggcgtgga tagcggtttg
      781 actcacgggg atttccaagt ctccacccca ttgacgtcaa tgggagtttg ttttggcacc
      841 aaaatcaacg ggactttcca aaatgtcgta acaactccgc cccattgacg caaatgggcg
      901 gtaggcgtgt acggtgggag gtctatataa gcagagctct ctggctaact agagaaccca
      961 ctgcttactg gcttatcgaa attaatacga ctcactatag ggagacccaa gctggctagc
     1021 gtttaaactt aagcttcgtc gacagggccc accgcggagg ccggcctcag tcaggcgctc
     1081 agctccgttt cggtttcact tccggtggag ggccgcctct gagcgggcgg cgggccgacg
     1141 gcgagcgcgg gcggcggcgg tgacggaggc gccgctgcca gggggcgtgc ggcagcgcgg
     1201 cggcggcggc ggcggcggcg gcggcggcgg cggcggcgga ggcggcggcg gcggcggcgg
     1261 cggcggcggc ggcggcggcg gcggcggcgg cggcggcggc ggcggcggcg gcggcggcgg
     1321 cggcggcggc ggcggcggcg gcggcggcgg cggcggcggc ggcggcggcg gcggcggcgg
     1381 cggcggcggc ggcggcggcg gcggcggcgg cggcggcggc ggcggcggcg gcggcggcgg
     1441 cggcggcggc ggcggcggcg gcggcggcgg cggcggcggc ggcggcggcg gcggctgggc
     1501 ctcgagcgcc cgcagcccac ctctcggggg cgggctcccg gcgctagcag ggctgaagag
     1561 aagatggagg agctggtggt ggaagtgcgg ggctccaatg gcgctttcta caaggcacct
     1621 aggctaggcg cgccgatatc aggcctcctg aggatctaga gcggccgctt cgagcagaca
     1681 tgataagata cattgatgag tttggacaaa ccacaactag aatgcagtga aaaaaatgct
     1741 ttatttgtga aatttgtgat gctattgctt tatttgtaac cattataagc tgcaataaac
     1801 aagttaacaa caacaattgc attcatttta tgtttcaggt tcagggggag gtgtgggagg
     1861 ttttttaaag caagtaaaac ctctacaaat gtggtaacag ctgcacgtgg gatccctgcc
     1921 tcgcgcgttt cggtgatgac ggtgaaaacc tctgacacat gcagctcccg gagacggtca
     1981 cagcttgtct gtaagcggat gccgagcaga caagcccgtc agggcgcgtc agcgggtgtt
     2041 ggcgggtgtc ggggcgcagc catgacccag tcacgtagcg atagcggagt gtatactggc
     2101 ttaactatgc ggcatcagag cagattgtac tgagagtgca ccatatgcgg tgtgaaatac
     2161 cgcacagatg cgtaaggaga aaataccgca tcaggcgctc ttccgcttcc tcgctcactg
     2221 actcgctgcg ctcggtcgtt cggctgcggc gagcggtatc agctcactca aaggcggtaa
     2281 tacggttatc cacagaatca ggggataacg caggaaagaa catgtgagca aaaggccagc
     2341 aaaaggccag gaaccgtaaa aaggccgcgt tgctggcgtt tttccatagg ctccgccccc
     2401 ctgacgagca tcacaaaaat cgacgctcaa gtcagaggtg gcgaaacccg acaggactat
     2461 aaagatacca ggcgtttccc cctggaagct ccctcgtgcg ctctcctgtt ccgaccctgc
     2521 cgcttaccgg atacctgtcc gcctttctcc cttcgggaag cgtggcgctt tctcatagct
     2581 cacgctgtag gtatctcagt tcggtgtagg tcgttcgctc caagctgggc tgtgtgcacg
     2641 aaccccccgt tcagcccgac cgctgcgcct tatccggtaa ctatcgtctt gagtccaacc
     2701 cggtaagaca cgacttatcg ccactggcag cagccactgg taacaggatt agcagagcga
     2761 ggtatgtagg cggtgctaca gagttcttga agtggtggcc taactacggc tacactagaa
     2821 ggacagtatt tggtatctgc gctctgctga agccagttac cttcggaaan agagttggta
     2881 gctcttgatc cggcaaacaa accaccgctg gtagcggtgg tttttttgtt tgcaagcagc
     2941 agattacgcg cagaanaaaa ggatctcaag aagatccttt gatcttttct acggggtctg
     3001 acgctcagtg gaacgaaaac tcacgttaag ggattttggt catgagatta tcaaaaagga
     3061 tcttcaccta gatcctttta aattaaaaat gaagttttaa atcaatctaa agtatatatg
     3121 agtaaacttg gtctgacagt taccaatgct taatcagtga ggcacctatc tcagcgatct
     3181 gtctatttcg ttcatccata gttgcctgac tccccgtcgt gtagataact acgatacggg
     3241 agggcttacc atctggcccc agtgctgcaa tgataccgcg agacccacgc tcaccggctc
     3301 cagatttatc agcaataaac cagccagccg gaagggccga gcgcagaagt ggtcctgcaa
     3361 ctttatccgc ctccatccag tctattaatt gttgccggga agctagagta agtagttcgc
     3421 cagttaatag tttgcgcaac gttgttgcca ttgctgcagg catcgtggtg tcacgctcgt
     3481 cgtttggtat ggcttcattc agctccggtt cccaacgatc aaggcgagtt acatgatccc
     3541 ccatgttgtg caaaaaagcg gttagctcct tcggtcctcc gatcgttgtc agaagtaagt
     3601 tggccgcagt gttatcactc atggttatgg cagcactgca taattctctt actgtcatgc
     3661 catccgtaag atgcttttct gtgactggtg agtactcaac caagtcattc tgagaatagt
     3721 gtatgcggcg accgagttgc tcttgcccgg cgtcaacacg ggataatacc gcgccacata
     3781 gcagaacttt aaaagtgctc atcattggaa aacgttcttc ggggcgaaaa ctctcaagga
     3841 tcttaccgct gttgagatcc agttcgatgt aacccactcg tgcacccaac tgatcttcag
     3901 catcttttac tttcaccagc gtttctgggt gagcaaaaac aggaaggcaa aatgccgcaa
     3961 aaaagggaat aagggcgaca cggaaatgtt gaatactcat
//
