>Addgene plasmid #63089 | 5'UTR CGG 99x FMR1 | addgene partial sequence | sequence record 106943 | EBV-rev 5'-GTGGTTTGTCCAAACTCATC-3'
CCATTGGAGCCCCGCACTTCCACCACCAGCTCCTCCATCTTCTCTTCAGCCCTGCTAGCGCCGGGAGCCC
GCCCCCGAGAGGTGGGCTGCGGGCGCTCGAGGCCCAGCCGCCGCCGCCGCCG
