>Addgene plasmid #63089 | 5'UTR CGG 99x FMR1 | addgene partial sequence | sequence record 106945 | CMV-F 5'-CGCAAATGGGCGGTAGGCGTG-3'
GAGAACCCACTGCTTACTGGCTTATCGAAATTAATACGACTCACTATAGGGAGACCCAAGCTGGCTAGCG
TTTAAACTTAAGCTTCGTCGACAGGGCCCACCGCGGAGGCCGGCCTCAGTCAGGCGCTCAGCTCCGTTTC
GGTTTCACTTCCGGTGGAGGGCCGCCTCTGAGCGGGCGGCGGGCCGACGGCGAGCGCGGGCGGCGGCGGT
GACGGAG
